>Addgene plasmid #159800 | pMDJ13 - pEXP[Peft-3 | tagRFP-T (NLS) | tbb-2 UTR] | addgene full sequence | sequence record 315742 | Addgene NGS Result
CAGGAAACAGCTATGACCATGATTACGCCAAGCTATCAACTTTGTATAGAAAAGTTGGCACCTTTGGTCT
TTTATTGTCAACTTCCATTGGTTCTTCCATTGTTTCTGTTAAATTAATGAATTTTTCATAAAATAAAGAC
ATTATACAATATAAAAATGAAGAATTTATTGAAAATAAACTGCCAGAGAGAAAAAGTATGCAACACTCCC
GCCGAGAGTGTTTGAAATGGTGTACGGTACATTTTCGTGCTAGGAGTTAGATGTGCAGGCAGCAACGAGA
GGGGGAGAGATTTTTTTGGGCCTTGTGAAATTAACGTGAGTTTTCTGGTCATCTGACTAATCATGTTGGT
TTTTTGTTGGTTTATTTTGTTTTTATCTTTGTTTTTATCCAGATTAGGAAATTTAAATTTTATGAATTTA
TAATGAGGTCAAACATTCAGTCCCAGCGTTTTTCCTGTTCTCACTGTTTAGTCGAATTTTTATTTTAGGC
TTTCAACAAATGTTCTAACTGTCTTATTTGTGACCTCACTTTTTATATTTTTTTAATTTTTAAAAATATT
AGAAGTTTCTAGGATAATTTTTTCGACTTTTATTCTCTCTACCGTCCGCACTCTTCTTACTTTTAAATTA
AATTGTTTTTTTTTCAGTTGGGAAACACTTTGCTCACTCCGTAGCAGCCATGGCAAGTTTGTACAAAAAA
GCAGGCTCGGGATCCCCAAAGAAGAAGCGTAAGGTGTCCAAGGTAACACTTAGTTTTTGTTGCTCTGTTT
AAAAATTAATTTTAAGGGAGAGGAGCTCATCAAGGAGAACATGCACATGAAGCTCTACATGGAGGGAACC
GTCAACAACCACCACTTCAAGTGCACCTCCGAGGGAGAGGGAAAGCCATACGAGGGAACCCAAACCATGC
GTATCAAGGTCGTCGAGGGAGGACCACTCCCATTCGCCTTCGACATCCTCGCCACCTCCTTCATGTACGG
ATCGCGTACCTTCATCAACCACACCCAAGGTAAGTTTTCTTGAGACCTTTACTAACTAACTAGGTCTCAT
AGATTTTCAGGAATCCCAGACTTCTTCAAGCAATCCTTCCCAGAGGGATTCACCTGGGAGCGTGTCACCA
CCTACGAGGACGGAGGAGTCCTCACCGCCACCCAAGACACCTCCCTCCAAGACGGATGCCTCATCTACAA
CGTCAAGGTAAGTTATGTAGAGACCTTTACTAACTAACTAGGTCTCAAACATTTTCAGATCCGTGGAGTC
AACTTCCCATCCAACGGACCAGTCATGCAAAAGAAGACCCTCGGATGGGAGGCCAACACCGAGATGCTCT
ACCCAGCCGACGGAGGACTGGAGGGACGTACCGACATGGCCCTCAAGCTCGTCGGAGGAGGACACCTCAT
CTGCAACTTCAAGACCACCTACCGTTCCAAGAAGCCAGCCAAGGTAAGTTCTTTAGAGACCTTTACTAAC
TAACTAGGTCTCAGTAATTTTCAGAACCTCAAGATGCCAGGAGTCTACTACGTCGACCACCGTCTGGAGC
GTATCAAGGAGGCCGACAAGGAGACGTACGTCGAGCAACACGAGGTCGCCGTCGCCCGTTACTGCGACCT
CCCATCCAAGCTCGGACACAAGCTCAACGGAATGGACGAGCTCTACAAGTCCCGTCGTCGTAAGGCCAAC
CCAACCAAGCTCTCCGAGAACGCCAAGAAGCTCGCCAAGGAGGTCGAGAACGGATCCAACCCAGCTTTCT
TGTACAAAGTGGGATAAATGCAAAATCCTTTCAAGCATTCCCTTCTTCTCTATCACTCTTCTTTCTTTTT
GTCAAAAAATTCTCTCGCTAATTTATTTGCTTTTTTAATGTTATTATTTTATGACTTTTTATAGTCACTG
AAAAGTTTGCATCTGAGTGAAGTGAATGCTATCAAAATGTGATTCTGTCTGATGTACTTTCACAATCTCT
CTTCAATTCCATTTTGAAGTGCTTTAAACCCGAAAGGTTGAGAAAAATGCGAGCGCTCAAATATTTGTAT
TGTGTTCGTTGAGTGACCCAACAAAAAGAGGAAACTTTATTGTGCCGCCAAGAAAAAAGTCTCACAACTT
TATTATACATAGTTGATAATTCACTGGCCGTCGTTTTACAACGTCGTGACTGGGAAAACCCTGGCGTTAC
CCAACTTAATCGCCTTGCAGCACATCCCCCTTTCGCCAGCTGGCGTAATAGCGAAGAGGCCCGCACCGAT
CGCCCTTCCCAACAGTTGCGCAGCCTGAATGGCGAATGGCGCCTGATGCGGTATTTTCTCCTTACGCATC
TGTGCGGTATTTCACACCGCATATGGTGCACTCTCAGTGCAATCTGCTCTGATGCCGCATAGTTAAGCCA
GCCCCGACACCCGCCAACACCCGCTGACGCGCCCTGACGGGCTTGTCTGCTCCCGGCATCCGCTTACAGA
CAAGCTGTGACCGTCTCCGGGAGCTGCATGTGTCAGAGGTTTTCACCGTCATCACCGAAACGCGCGAGAC
GAAAGGGCCTCGTGATACGCCTATTTTTATAGGTTAATGTCATGATAATAATGGTTTCTTAGACGTCAGG
TGGCACTTTTCGGGGAAATGTGCGCGGAACCCCTATTTGTTTATTTTTCTAAATACATTCAAATATGTAT
CCGCTCATGAGACAATAACCCTGATAAATGCTTCAATAATATTGAAAAAGGAAGAGTATGAGTATTCAAC
ATTTCCGTGTCGCCCTTATTCCCTTTTTTGCGGCATTTTGCCTTCCTGTTTTTGCTCACCCAGAAACGCT
GGTGAAAGTAAAAGATGCTGAAGATCAGTTGGGTGCACGAGTGGGTTACATCGAACTGGATCTCAACAGC
GGTAAGATCCTTGAGAGTTTTCGCCCCGAAGAACGTTTTCCAATGATGAGCACTTTTAAAGTTCTGCTAT
GTGGCGCGGTATTATCCCGTATTGACGCCGGGCAAGAGCAACTCGGTCGCCGCATACACTATTCTCAGAA
TGACTTGGTTGAGTACTCACCAGTCACAGAAAAGCATCTTACGGATGGCATGACAGTAAGAGAATTATGC
AGTGCTGCCATAACCATGAGTGATAACACTGCGGCCAACTTACTTCTGACAACGATCGGAGGACCGAAGG
AGCTAACCGCTTTTTTGCACAACATGGGGGATCATGTAACTCGCCTTGATCGTTGGGAACCGGAGCTGAA
TGAAGCCATACCAAACGACGAGCGTGACACCACGATGCCTGTAGCAATGGCAACAACGTTGCGCAAACTA
TTAACTGGCGAACTACTTACTCTAGCTTCCCGGCAACAATTAATAGACTGGATGGAGGCGGATAAAGTTG
CAGGACCACTTCTGCGCTCGGCCCTTCCGGCTGGCTGGTTTATTGCTGATAAATCTGGAGCCGGTGAGCG
TGGGTCTCGCGGTATCATTGCAGCACTGGGGTCAGATGGTAAGCCCTCCCGTATCGTAGTTATCTACACG
ACGGGGAGTCAGGCAACTATGGATGAACGAAATAGACAGATCGCTGAGATAGGTGCCTCACTGATTAAGC
ATTGGTAACTGTCAGACCAAGTTTACTCATATATACTTTAGATTGATTTAAAACTTCATTTTTAATTTAA
AAGGATCTAGGTGAAGATCCTTTTTGATAATCTCATGACCAAAATCCCTTAACGTGAGTTTTCGTTCCAC
TGAGCGTCAGACCCCGTAGAAAAGATCAAAGGATCTTCTTGAGATCCTTTTTTTCTGCGCGTAATCTGCT
GCTTGCAAACAAAAAAACCACCGCTACCAGCGGTGGTTTGTTTGCCGGATCAAGAGCTACCAACTCTTTT
TCCGAAGGTAACTGGCTTCAGCAGAGCGCAGATACCAAATACTGTTCTTCTAGTGTAGCCGTAGTTAGGC
CACCACTTCAAGAACTCTGTAGCACCGCCTACATACCTCGCTCTGCTAATCCTGTTACCAGTGGCTGCTG
CCAGTGGCGATAAGTCGTGTCTTACCGGGTTGGACTCAAGACGATAGTTACCGGATAAGGCGCAGCGGTC
GGGCTGAACGGGGGGTTCGTGCACACAGCCCAGCTTGGAGCGAACGACCTACACCGAACTGAGATACCTA
CAGCGTGAGCTATGAGAAAGCGCCACGCTTCCCGAAGGGAGAAAGGCGGACAGGTATCCGGTAAGCGGCA
GGGTCGGAACAGGAGAGCGCACGAGGGAGCTTCCAGGGGGAAACGCCTGGTATCTTTATAGTCCTGTCGG
GTTTCGCCACCTCTGACTTGAGCGTCGATTTTTGTGATGCTCGTCAGGGGGGCGGAGCCTATGGAAAAAC
GCCAGCAACGCGGCCTTTTTACGGTTCCTGGTCTTTTGCTGGCCTTTTGCTCACATGTTCTTTCCTGCGT
TATCCCCTGATTCTGTGGATAACCGTATTACCGCCTTTGAGTGAGCTGATACCAGCGGATAACAATTTCA
CA
Features (pLannotate 1.2.2; 14 found; start..end, strand, type, name):
     37..57      +  protein_bind   attB4: mutant version of attB; core recombination site for the Gateway® BP reaction BP Clonase™
     58..657     +  promoter       eft-3 promoter: eft-3; promoter for the C. elegans elongation factor 1α gene (Mitrovich and Anderson, 2000)
    684..704     +  protein_bind   attB1: mutant version of attB; core recombination site for the Gateway® BP reaction BP Clonase™
    784..1659    +  CDS            TagRFP-T: TagRFP-T is a basic (constitutively fluorescent) red fluorescent protein published in 2008, derived from Entacmaea quadricolor. It has low acid sensitivity.
   1659..1731    +  CDS            EGL-13 NLS (fragment): nuclear localization signal from the C. elegans EGL-13 transcription factor (Lyssenko et al., 2007)
   1742..1762    -  protein_bind   attB2: mutant version of attB; core recombination site for the Gateway® BP reaction BP Clonase™
   1768..2091    +  terminator     tbb-2 terminator: tbb-2; transcription terminator for the C. elegans tubulin beta-2 gene
   2095..2115    -  protein_bind   attB3: mutant version of attB; core recombination site for the Gateway® BP reaction BP Clonase™
   2119..2276    +  CDS            lacZα (fragment): LacZα fragment of β-galactosidase; lacZ fragment
   2282..2381    -  misc_feature   bom (fragment): basis of mobility region from pBR322
   2483..2518    -  CDS            rop (fragment): Rop protein, which maintains plasmids at low copy number; rop
   2613..2717    +  promoter       AmpR promoter: bla
   2718..3578    +  CDS            AmpR: β-lactamase; bla; confers resistance to ampicillin, carbenicillin, and related antibiotics
   3749..4337    +  rep_origin     ori: high-copy-number ColE1/pMB1/pBR322/pUC origin of replication
