[The description below was written by a language model from this plasmid's Addgene catalogue record and pLannotate feature annotations shown in this document.]
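Description:
pMDJ13 is a C. elegans expression plasmid of about 4.5 kb, assembled by multisite Gateway cloning into the pDEST R4-R3 destination backbone. It is propagated in E. coli as a high-copy plasmid from a ColE1/pUC-type origin and selected with ampicillin through the bla (AmpR) gene and its own promoter. Short remnants of lacZα, bom and rop are also annotated in the backbone. These are fragments and are not expected to have any functional role.

The payload is a single transcription unit built from three Gateway modules, with the junctions marked by the attB4, attB1, attB2 and attB3 recombination scars. The first slot carries the eft-3 promoter, from the worm elongation factor 1α gene, which drives broad, ubiquitous expression. The middle slot encodes the red fluorescent protein TagRFP-T, followed directly by a nuclear localization signal derived from the C. elegans EGL-13 transcription factor, which should concentrate the red signal in nuclei. The annotated TagRFP-T coding feature is longer than an uninterrupted fluorescent protein ORF would normally be, which could reflect introns, although the record does not say so. The third slot supplies the tbb-2 (β-tubulin) 3′ UTR and terminator, which provides transcript termination and processing signals.

According to the depositor, the plasmid serves as a ubiquitously expressed control for testing fluorescence levels on a microscope. It comes from work on design rules that reduce germline silencing of transgenes carried on simple extrachromosomal arrays in C. elegans. No worm selection or co-injection marker is annotated in the plasmid.
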