Addgene plasmid #159800: pMDJ13 - pEXP[Peft-3 | tagRFP-T (NLS) | tbb-2 UTR]
Purpose: Expression construct with ubiquitous expression to test fluorescence level on microscope
Depositing lab: Christian Froekjaer-Jensen. Depositing organization: King Abdullah University of Science and Technology (KAUST). Publication: Engineering rules that minimize germline silencing of transgenes in simple extrachromosomal arrays in C. elegans. Aljohani MD, El Mouridi S, Priyadarshini M, Vargas-Velazquez AM, Frokjaer-Jensen C. Nat Commun. 2020 Dec 9;11(1):6300. doi: 10.1038/s41467-020-19898-0. PubMed 33298957.
Backbone
  Vector backbone: pDEST R4-R3
  Vector type: Worm Expression
Growth in bacteria
  Bacterial resistance: Ampicillin, 100 μg/mL
  Growth temperature: 37°C
  Growth strain: DH5alpha
  Copy number: High Copy
Gene/Insert
  Gene/Insert name: pEXP[Peft-3 | tagRFP-T (NLS) | tbb-2 UTR]
  Species: C. elegans (nematode)
  Mutation: Not applicable
  Cloning method: Gateway Cloning
Terms and licenses: Academic/Nonprofit Terms; Industry Terms: Not Available to Industry
Depositor comments: See www.wormbuilder.org for more information.
How to cite: pMDJ13 - pEXP[Peft-3 | tagRFP-T (NLS) | tbb-2 UTR] was a gift from Christian Froekjaer-Jensen (Addgene plasmid # 159800 ; http://n2t.net/addgene:159800 ; RRID:Addgene_159800)
